>Addgene plasmid #78695 | BC-A1-008 | addgene full sequence | sequence record 171053 | Addgene NGS Result
ATGCGTAAAGGAGAAGAACTTTTCACTGGAGTTGTCCCAATTCTTGTTGAATTAGATGGTGATGTTAATG
GGCACAAATTTTCTGTCAGTGGAGAGGGTGAAGGTGATGCAACATACGGAAAACTTACCCTTAAATTTAT
TTGCACTACTGGAAAACTACCTGTTCCATGGCCAACACTTGTCACTACTTTCGGTTATGGTGTTCAATGC
TTTGCGAGATACCCAGATCACATGAAACAGCATGACTTTTTCAAGAGTGCCATGCCCGAAGGTTATGTAC
AGGAAAGAACTATATTTTTCAAAGATGACGGGAACTACAAGACACGTGCTGAAGTCAAGTTTGAAGGTGA
TACCCTTGTTAATAGAATCGAGTTAAAAGGTATTGATTTTAAAGAAGATGGAAACATTCTTGGACACAAA
TTGGAATACAACTATAACTCACACAATGTATACATCATGGCAGACAAACAAAAGAATGGAATCAAAGTTA
ACTTCAAAATTAGACACAACATTGAAGATGGAAGCGTTCAACTAGCAGACCATTATCAACAAAATACTCC
AATTGGCGATGGCCCTGTCCTTTTACCAGACAACCATTACCTGTCCACACAATCTGCCCTTTCGAAAGAT
CCCAACGAAAAGAGAGACCACATGGTCCTTCTTGAGTTTGTAACAGCTGCTGGGATTACACATGGCATGG
ATGAACTATACAAATAATAATCTAGACACTGATAGTGCTAGTGTAGATCACTACTAGAGCCAGGCATCAA
ATAAAACGAAAGGCTCAGTCGAAAGACTGGGCCTTTCGTTTTATCTGTTGTTTGTCGGTGAACGCTCTCT
ACTAGAGTCACACTGGCTCACCTTCGGGTGGGCCTTTCTGCGTTTATACCCGGGTACTAGAGGTCCGGCA
AAAAAGGGCAAGGTGTCACCACCCTGCCCTTTTTCTTTAAAACCGAAAAGATTACTTCGCGTTATGCAGG
CTTCCTCGCTCACTGACTCGCTGCGCTCGGTCGTTCGGCTGCGGCGAGCGGTATCAGCTCACTCAAAGGC
GGTAATACGGTTATCCACAGAATCAGGGGATAACGCAGGAAAGAACATGTGAGCAAAAGGCCAGCAAAAG
GCCAGGAACCGTAAAAAGGCCGCGTTGCTGGCGTTTTTCCACAGGCTCCGCCCCCCTGACGAGCATCACA
AAAATCGACGCTCAAGTCAGAGGTGGCGAAACCCGACAGGACTATAAAGATACCAGGCGTTTCCCCCTGG
AAGCTCCCTCGTGCGCTCTCCTGTTCCGACCCTGCCGCTTACCGGATACCTGTCCGCCTTTCTCCCTTCG
GGAAGCGTGGCGCTTTCTCATAGCTCACGCTGTAAGTATCTCAGTTCGGTGTAGGTCGTTCGCTCCAAGC
TGGGCTGTGTGCACGAACCCCCCGTTCAGCCCGACCGCTGCGCCTTATCCGGTAACTATCGTCTTGAGTC
CAACCCGGTAAGACACGACTTATCGCCACTGGCAGCAGCCACTGGTAACAGGATTAGCAGAGCGAGGTAT
GTAGGCGGTGCTACAGAGTTCTTGAAGTGGTGGCCTAACTACGGCTACACTAGAAGAACAGTATTTGGTA
TCTGCGCTCTGCTGAAGCCAGTTACCTTCGGAAAAAGAGTTGGTAGCTCTTGATCCGGCAAACAAACCAC
CGCTGGTAGCGGTGGTTTTTTTGTTTGCAAGCAGCAGATTACGCGCAGAAAAAAAGGATCTCAAGAAGAT
CCTTTGATCTTTTCTACGGGGTCAGACGCTCAGTGGAACGAAAACTCACGTTAAGGGATTTTGGTCATGA
GATTATCAAAAAGGATCTTCACCTAGATCCTTTTAAATTAAAAATGAAGTTTTAAATCAATCTAAAGTAT
ATATGAGTAAACTTGGTCTGACAGCTCGAGGCTTGGATTCTCACCAATAAAAAACGCCCGGCGGCAACCG
AGCGTTCTGAACAAATCCAGATGGAGTTCTGAGGTCATTACTGGATCTATCAACAGGAGTCCAAGCGAGC
TCGATATCAAATTACGCCCCGCCCTGCCACTCATCGCAGTACTGTTGTAATTCATTAAGCATTCTGCCGA
CATGGAAGCCATCACAAACGGCATGATGAACCTGAATCGCCAGCGGCATCAGCACCTTGTCGCCTTGCGT
ATAATATTTGCCCATGGTGAAAACGGGGGCGAAGAAGTTGTCCATATTGGCCACGTTTAAATCAAAACTG
GTGAAACTCACCCAGGGATTGGCTGAGACGAAAAACATATTCTCAATAAACCCTTTAGGGAAATAGGCCA
GGTTTTCACCGTAACACGCCACATCTTGCGAATATATGTGTAGAAACTGCCGGAAATCGTCGTGGTATTC
ACTCCAGAGCGATGAAAACGTTTCAGTTTGCTCATGGAAAACGGTGTAACAAGGGTGAACACTATCCCAT
ATCACCAGCTCACCGTCTTTCATTGCCATACGAAATTCCGGATGAGCATTCATCAGGCGGGCAAGAATGT
GAATAAAGGCCGGATAAAACTTGTGCTTATTTTTCTTTACGGTCTTTAAAAAGGCCGTAATATCCAGCTG
AACGGTCTGGTTATAGGTACATTGAGCAACTGACTGAAATGCCTCAAAATGTTCTTTACGATGCCATTGG
GATATATCAACGGTGGTATATCCAGTGATTTTTTTCTCCATTTTAGCTTCCTTAGCTCCTGAAAATCTCG
ATAACTCAAAAAATACGCCCGGTAGTGATCTTATTTCATTATGGTGAAAGTTGGAACCTCTTACGTGCCC
GATCAACTCGAGTGCCACCTGACGTCTAAGAAACCATTATTATCATGACATTAACCTATAAAAATAGGCG
TATCACGAGGCAGAATTTCAGATAAAAAAAATCCTTAGCTTTCGCTAAGGATGATTTCTGGCTGCAGTTT
ACAGCTAGCTCAGTCCTAGGGACTGTGCTAGCGGATCCAAAGAGGAGAAAGAATTCATGAAAAACATAAA
TGCCGACGACACATACAGAATAATTAATAAAATTAAAGCGTGTAGAAGCAATAATGATATTAATCAATGC
TTATCTGATATGACTAAAATGGTACATTGTGAATATTATTTACTCGCGATCATTTATCCTCATTCTATGG
TTAAATCTGATATTTCAATCCTAGATAATTACCCTAAAAAATGGAGGCAATATTATGATGACGCTAATTT
AATAAAATATGATCCTATAGTAGATTATTCTAACTCCAATCATTCACCAATTAATTGGAATATATTTGAA
AACAATGCTGTAAATAAAAAATCTCCAAATGTAATTAAAGAAGCGAAAACATCAGGTCTTATCACTGGGT
TTAGTTTCCCTATTCATACGGCTAACAATGGCTTCGGAATGCTTAGTTTTGCACATTCAGAAAAAGACAA
CTATATAGATAGTTTATTTTTACATGCGTGTATGAACATACCATTAATTGTTCCTTCTCTAGTTGATAAT
TATCGAAAAATAAATATAGCAAATAATAAATCAAACAACGATTTAACCAAAAGAGAAAAAGAATGTTTAG
CGTGGGCATGCGAAGGAAAAAGCTCTTGGGATATTTCAAAAATATTAGGTTGCAGTGAGCGTACTGTCAC
TTTCCATTTAACCAATGCGCAAATGAAACTCAATACAACAAACCGCTGCCAAAGTATTTCTAAAGCAATT
TTAACAGGAGCAATTGATTGCCCATACTTTAAAAATTAATAAGCGGCCGCCACTGATAGTGCTAGTGTAG
ATCACTACTAGAGCCAGGCATCAAATAAAACGAAAGGCTCAGTCGAAAGACTGGGCCTTTCGTTTTATCT
GTTGTTTGTCGGTGAACGCTCTCTACTAGAGTCACACTGGCTCACCTTCGGGTGGGCCTTTCTGCGTTTA
TAGGTACCTACTAGAGAGGTTCTGTTAAGTAACTGAACCCAATGTCGTTAGTGACGCTTACCTCTTAAGA
GGTCACTGACCTAACAAAGCTTACCTGTAGGATCGTACAGGTTTACGCAAGAAAATGGTTTGTTATAGTC
GAATAAAACTAGTTCACACAGGACTAGCAT
Features (pLannotate 1.2.2; 13 found; start..end, strand, type, name):
      1..714     +  CDS            hfriFP: hfriFP is a fluorescent protein published in 2013, derived from Herbaspirillum frisingense.
    768..839     +  terminator     rrnB T1 terminator: transcription terminator T1 from the E. coli rrnB gene
    855..882     +  terminator     T7Te terminator: phage T7 early transcription terminator
    904..961     +  terminator     his operon terminator: This putative transcriptin terminator from the E. coli his operon has a 2-bp deletion introduced during synthesis. Its efficiency has not been determined.
   1156..1744    -  rep_origin     ori: high-copy-number ColE1/pMB1/pBR322/pUC origin of replication
   1927..2021    -  terminator     lambda t0 terminator: transcription terminator from phage lambda
   2045..2701    -  CDS            cat: CAT_ECOLX - Experimental evidence at protein level: Swiss-Prot protein existence level 1. This enzyme is an effector of chloramphenicol resistance in bacteria. From Escherichia coli. This protein is used as a marker in many commonly used cloning vectors, such as pACYC184.
   2702..2799    -  promoter       cat promoter: promoter of the E. coli cat gene encoding chloramphenicol acetyltransferase
   2885..2928    -  terminator     bacterial terminator: putative bacterial transcription terminator
   2941..2960    +  promoter       J23119(SpeI) promoter (fragment): bacterial promoter (Registry of Standard Biological Parts BBa J23119) modified to end with an SpeI site
   2997..3746    +  CDS            luxR: LUXR_ALIFS - Experimental evidence at protein level: Swiss-Prot protein existence level 1. Transcriptional activator of the bioluminescence operon. Binds to the OHHL autoinducer. From Aliivibrio fischeri (Vibrio fischeri).
   3802..3873    +  terminator     rrnB T1 terminator: transcription terminator T1 from the E. coli rrnB gene
   3889..3916    +  terminator     T7Te terminator: phage T7 early transcription terminator
