[The description below was written by a language model from this plasmid's Addgene catalogue record and pLannotate feature annotations shown in this document.]
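Description:
BC-A1-008 is a synthetic-biology plasmid built on the BioBrick backbone pSB1C3 for use in Escherichia coli. It is maintained at high copy through a ColE1/pUC-type origin of replication and selected with chloramphenicol via a cat gene driven by its own promoter. The backbone also carries flanking terminators (lambda t0, a his operon terminator and another putative bacterial terminator) that insulate the cloning region from read-through transcription. The catalogue lists a total size of about 4.1 kb, of which roughly half is the insert, which was assembled by Gibson cloning.

The insert is a two-unit LuxR quorum-sensing receiver circuit. In the first unit, the weak constitutive Anderson promoter BBa_J23109 and the RBS BBa_B0034 drive wild-type luxR, the Aliivibrio fischeri transcriptional activator that binds the acyl-homoserine lactone autoinducer OHHL. This unit ends in an rrnB T1/T7Te double terminator. In the second unit, the LuxR-responsive pLux promoter controls GFP translated from the weak RBS BBa_B0033, followed by the same double terminator. GFP output therefore depends on both the low level of LuxR supplied and the presence of autoinducer, and it is further damped by inefficient translation initiation.

The automated annotation differs from the catalogue in two places. It labels the promoter fragment upstream of luxR as J23119, probably reflecting sequence similarity within the Anderson promoter family. It labels the reporter CDS as hfriFP rather than GFP, which may be a best-match artefact. It does not annotate pLux or the RBS parts.

The plasmid belongs to a toolbox of modular gene-regulation constructs for synthetic biology training, presumably one of a series with differing promoter and RBS strengths.
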