Addgene plasmid #78695: BC-A1-008
Purpose: A weak promoter drives the expression of wild type luxR, which regulates expression of GFP under the control of a weak RBS.
Depositing lab: Brian Chow. Depositing organization: University of Pennsylvania. Publication: Toolbox for Exploring Modular Gene Regulation in Synthetic Biology Training. Magaraci MS, Bermudez JG, Yogish D, Pak DH, Mollov V, Tycko J, Issadore D, Mannickarottu SG, Chow BY. ACS Synth Biol. 2016 Apr 25. 10.1021/acssynbio.6b00057 PubMed 27111289.
Backbone
  Vector backbone: pSB1C3
  Backbone manufacturer: Registry of Standardized Biological Parts
  Backbone size w/o insert (bp): 2047
  Total vector size (bp): 4098
  Vector type: Synthetic Biology
Growth in bacteria
  Bacterial resistance: Chloramphenicol, 25 μg/mL
  Growth temperature: 37°C
  Growth strain: NEB Turbo
  Growth instructions: Reporter gene expression can also be assayed at room temperature (~25C).
  Copy number: High Copy
Gene/Insert
  Gene/Insert name: BBa_J23109-BBa_B0034-luxR-Terminator-pLux-BBa_B0033-GFP-Terminator
  Species: Synthetic
  Insert size (bp): 2051
  Cloning method: Gibson Cloning
  Sequencing primers: 5′ tgccacctgacgtctaagaa (VF2); 3′ attaccgcctttgagtgagc (VR)
Terms and licenses: Academic/Nonprofit Terms; Industry Terms: Not Available to Industry
How to cite: BC-A1-008 was a gift from Brian Chow (Addgene plasmid # 78695 ; http://n2t.net/addgene:78695 ; RRID:Addgene_78695)
